Addgene plasmid #198376: pBZS-YP_009665506
Purpose: Express YP_009665506 in bacterial cells.
Depositing lab: Takashi Ito. Depositing organization: Kyushu University. Publication: Identification, expression, and purification of DNA cytosine 5-methyltransferases with short recognition sequences. Miura F, Miura M, Shibata Y, Furuta Y, Miyamura K, Ino Y, Bayoumi AMA, Oba U, Ito T. BMC Biotechnol. 2022 Nov 4;22(1):33. doi: 10.1186/s12896-022-00765-3. PubMed 36333700.
Backbone
  Vector backbone: pBZS
  Vector type: Bacterial Expression
Growth in bacteria
  Bacterial resistance: Ampicillin, 100 μg/mL
  Growth temperature: 37°C
  Growth strain: NEB T7 Express
  Copy number: Unknown
Gene/Insert
  Gene/Insert name: YP_009665506
  Entrez Gene: NYs-1_727R (a.k.a. FK949_gp264, PBCVNYs1_727R)
Terms and licenses: Academic/Nonprofit Terms; Industry Terms: Not Available to Industry
How to cite: pBZS-YP_009665506 was a gift from Takashi Ito (Addgene plasmid # 198376 ; http://n2t.net/addgene:198376 ; RRID:Addgene_198376)
