[The description below was written by a language model from this plasmid's Addgene catalogue record and pLannotate feature annotations shown in this document.]
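Description:
pBZS-YP_009665506 is a 5.5 kb bacterial expression plasmid built on the pBZS backbone for producing the protein YP_009665506 in E. coli. The insert corresponds to the gene NYs-1_727R (also recorded as PBCVNYs1_727R), and the associated publication concerns identifying, expressing and purifying DNA cytosine 5-methyltransferases with short recognition sequences, so this protein was presumably one of the candidate enzymes in that study. However, the record does not state its activity or recognition site. The plasmid replicates from a ColE1/pMB1-type origin, with a pBR322 bom region and only a fragment of rop annotated; the catalogue lists copy number as unknown. Selection is by ampicillin through the bla gene under its own promoter.

Expression is driven by the araBAD promoter, with the divergently transcribed araC regulator carried on the same plasmid, an arrangement that gives arabinose-inducible, otherwise tightly repressed transcription. This is useful for potentially toxic proteins such as DNA-modifying enzymes. Downstream of the promoter the feature table shows a short N-terminal leader consisting of a fragment matched to a His-tag-containing composite tag, the T7 gene 10 leader that aids translation, and an Xpress epitope with its enterokinase cleavage site. An unannotated stretch of roughly 1 kb follows, which is most likely where the YP_009665506 coding sequence lies, although the annotation tool did not label it. It is followed by a fragment of Staphylococcus aureus protein A, whose immunoglobulin-binding domains would probably serve as a C-terminal affinity handle for IgG-based capture if it is fused in frame, which the table does not confirm. Transcription ends at the rrnB region, comprising the 5S rRNA segment and the T1 and T2 terminators.
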