Features (pLannotate 1.2.2; 14 found; start..end, strand, type, name):
      1..285     +  promoter       araBAD promoter: araBAD; promoter of the L-arabinose operon of E. coli; the araC regulatory gene is transcribed in the opposite direction (Guzman et al., 1995)
    331..351     +  CDS            capTEV™ (fragment): composite tag for in vivo biotinylation, TEV protease cleavage, and 6xHis tagging
    352..384     +  CDS            T7 tag (gene 10 leader): leader peptide from bacteriophage T7 gene 10 promotes efficient translation in E. coli
    388..411     +  CDS            Xpress™ tag: Xpress™ epitope tag, including an enterokinase recognition and cleavage site
   1486..1950    +  CDS            spa (fragment): SPA_STAAU - Experimental evidence at protein level: Swiss-Prot protein existence level 1. Plays a role in the inhibition of the host innate and adaptive immune responses. Possesses five immunoglobulin-binding domains that capture both the fragment crystallizable region (Fc region) and the Fab region (part of Ig that identifies antigen) of immunoglobulins (By similarity). In turn, Staphylococcus aureus is protected from phagocytic killing via inhibition of Ig Fc region. In addition, the host elicited B-cell response is prevented due to a decrease of antibody-secreting cell proliferation that en
   1959..2074    +  ncRNA          5S rRNA: Accession: RF00001 - 5S ribosomal RNA
   2078..2164    +  terminator     rrnB T1 terminator: Escherichia coli rrnB; transcription terminator T1 from the E. coli rrnB gene
   2256..2283    +  terminator     rrnB T2 terminator: transcription terminator T2 from the E. coli rrnB gene
   2302..2393    +  promoter       AmpR promoter: bla
   2394..3254    +  CDS            AmpR: β-lactamase; bla; confers resistance to ampicillin, carbenicillin, and related antibiotics
   3425..4013    +  rep_origin     ori: high-copy-number ColE1/pMB1/pBR322/pUC origin of replication
   4199..4339    -  misc_feature   bom: basis of mobility region from pBR322
   4441..4481    -  CDS            rop (fragment): Rop protein, which maintains plasmids at low copy number; rop
   4603..5481    -  CDS            araC: L-arabinose regulatory protein; araC
>Addgene plasmid #198376 | pBZS-YP_009665506 | addgene full sequence | sequence record 390269 | Addgene NGS Result
AAGAAACCAATTGTCCATATTGCATCAGACATTGCCGTCACTGCGTCTTTTACTGGCTCTTCTCGCTAAC
CAAACCGGTAACCCCGCTTATTAAAAGCATTCTGTAACAAAGCGGGACCAAAGCCATGACAAAAACGCGT
AACAAAAGTGTCTATAATCACGGCAGAAAAGTCCACATTGATTATTTGCACGGCGTCACACTTTGCTATG
CCATAGCATTTTTATCCATAAGATTAGCCGATCCTACCTGACGCTTTTTATCGCAACTCTCTACTGTTTC
TCCATACCCGTTTTTTGGGCTAACAGGAGGAATTAACCATGGGGGGTTCTCATCATCATCATCATCATGG
TATGGCTAGCATGACTGGTGGACAGCAAATGGGTCGGGATCTGTACGACGATGACGATAAGCTCGAGGGA
TCCATGGTTCTGCGTGCGCTGGACCTGTTTAGCGGTATCGGTGGCATTACCCACGGCCTGCGTGAGATCG
TTGAACCGATTGCGTTCGTGGAGAAAAACGACGAAGCGCGTAGCTTTCTGAAGAAAAAGTATCCGGAAAT
TCCGGTTTTCGACGATGTGTGCAGCTTTGATGCGACCAAATGGATCGACAAGCTGGATATCATTCTGGCG
GGTTGGCCGTGCACCGGTTTCAGCAACGCGGGTACCAAAACCGGCTTCAGCCACGAGGCGAGCGGTCTGT
TTACCGAAGTTATCCGTATTGTGAAAGAGTGCCGTCCGAAGTATGTTTTCCTGGAAAACAGCCACACCCT
GAGCCTGTTTGAGAACGTGAACGTGGTTGTGAAGGCGTTCGACGAGCTGGGTTACGATTGCCGTTGGATT
ACCTGCCGTGCGACCTGCGTTGGTGCGCTGCACCAGCGTCACCGTTGGTTTTGCCTGGTTGTGCGTCGTG
ACATTGAACTGGATATCGGTATTCCGTACGTGGAACGTTTCGACTGGATGACCAACGAGCCGCCGCGTCA
GATCCAGAAGAGCAACAAGGAGAACATCCTGCACATTAGCCTGGCGGGTAACGCGGTTGTGCCGGATCAA
GTTCGTTATGCGATGGACATCCTGTGCAGCTTCGATACCAACAAGGAATTTAGCCTGAGCAGCCGTGCGA
AAAACGGTTTCAGCAAGAACGGCGTGATCTTTACCTACGACATTGAGCACCCGGCGCGTGAACCGCTGAA
CATCGTTCTGACCCCGCGTGAGAACGAAACCAGCTTTGTGATTAGCTGCGATCCGAAAAAGGTTCTGACC
AAAAGCGTGATCCAGAAGTTCTGGCCGACCCCGCTGCACAGCTGCAAATATGCGACCAAGTGCCCGCGTA
CCCTGACCACCCGTGTTAGCAAAATGCTGAGCGCGTGCGTGGGTTTCAGCGAGGGTGGCGACAAAAACGG
CTACCTGAGCGCGAAGTGGGTGCTGTGGCTGATGGGCTACGATTATAAGTACATGACCAGCGAATTCCAG
CATGATGAAGCAGTGGATAACAAGTTTAACAAAGAACAGCAGAACGCGTTTTATGAGATCTTGCACTTAC
CGAATCTGAACGAGGAACAGCGCAATGCGTTCATTCAGTCCCTTAAAGACGATCCATCTCAAAGCGCAAA
TCTGCTGGCAGAAGCCAAGAAACTGAACGATGCTCAAGCTCCGAAAGTCGACAACAAATTCAACAAAGAG
CAACAGAATGCGTTCTACGAAATTCTGCATTTACCGAACCTGAATGAAGAACAGCGTAACGCCTTTATCC
AATCGCTGAAAGATGATCCTAGTCAGTCAGCCAATCTGTTGGCGGAAGCGAAGAAACTCAATGACGCCCA
AGCTCCCAAAGTTGACGCGAATAGCTGGAGCCATCCGCAGTTTGAAAAGCTTTAGGGCTGTTTTGGCGGA
TGAGAGAAGATTTTCAGCCTGATACAGATTAAATCAGAACGCAGAAGCGGTCTGATAAAACAGAATTTGC
CTGGCGGCAGTAGCGCGGTGGTCCCACCTGACCCCATGCCGAACTCAGAAGTGAAACGCCGTAGCGCCGA
TGGTAGTGTGGGGTCTCCCCATGCGAGAGTAGGGAACTGCCAGGCATCAAATAAAACGAAAGGCTCAGTC
GAAAGACTGGGCCTTTCGTTTTATCTGTTGTTTGTCGGTGAACGCTCTCCTGAGTAGGACAAATCCGCCG
GGAGCGGATTTGAACGTTGCGAAGCAACGGCCCGGAGGGTGGCGGGCAGGACGCCCGCCATAAACTGCCA
GGCATCAAATTAAGCAGAAGGCCATCCTGACGGATGGCCTTTTTGCGTTTCTACAAACTCTTTTGTTTAT
TTTTCTAAATACATTCAAATATGTATCCGCTCATGAGACAATAACCCTGATAAATGCTTCAATAATATTG
AAAAAGGAAGAGTATGAGTATTCAACATTTCCGTGTCGCCCTTATTCCCTTTTTTGCGGCATTTTGCCTT
CCTGTTTTTGCTCACCCAGAAACGCTGGTGAAAGTAAAAGATGCTGAAGATCAGTTGGGTGCACGAGTGG
GTTACATCGAACTGGATCTCAACAGCGGTAAGATCCTTGAGAGTTTTCGCCCCGAAGAACGTTTTCCAAT
GATGAGCACTTTTAAAGTTCTGCTATGTGGCGCGGTATTATCCCGTGTTGACGCCGGGCAAGAGCAACTC
GGTCGCCGCATACACTATTCTCAGAATGACTTGGTTGAGTACTCACCAGTCACAGAAAAGCATCTTACGG
ATGGCATGACAGTAAGAGAATTATGCAGTGCTGCCATAACCATGAGTGATAACACTGCGGCCAACTTACT
TCTGACAACGATCGGAGGACCGAAGGAGCTAACCGCTTTTTTGCACAACATGGGGGATCATGTAACTCGC
CTTGATCGTTGGGAACCGGAGCTGAATGAAGCCATACCAAACGACGAGCGTGACACCACGATGCCTGTAG
CAATGGCAACAACGTTGCGCAAACTATTAACTGGCGAACTACTTACTCTAGCTTCCCGGCAACAATTAAT
AGACTGGATGGAGGCGGATAAAGTTGCAGGACCACTTCTGCGCTCGGCCCTTCCGGCTGGCTGGTTTATT
GCTGATAAATCTGGAGCCGGTGAGCGTGGGTCTCGCGGTATCATTGCAGCACTGGGGCCAGATGGTAAGC
CCTCCCGTATCGTAGTTATCTACACGACGGGGAGTCAGGCAACTATGGATGAACGAAATAGACAGATCGC
TGAGATAGGTGCCTCACTGATTAAGCATTGGTAACTGTCAGACCAAGTTTACTCATATATACTTTAGATT
GATTTAAAACTTCATTTTTAATTTAAAAGGATCTAGGTGAAGATCCTTTTTGATAATCTCATGACCAAAA
TCCCTTAACGTGAGTTTTCGTTCCACTGAGCGTCAGACCCCGTAGAAAAGATCAAAGGATCTTCTTGAGA
TCCTTTTTTTCTGCGCGTAATCTGCTGCTTGCAAACAAAAAAACCACCGCTACCAGCGGTGGTTTGTTTG
CCGGATCAAGAGCTACCAACTCTTTTTCCGAAGGTAACTGGCTTCAGCAGAGCGCAGATACCAAATACTG
TCCTTCTAGTGTAGCCGTAGTTAGGCCACCACTTCAAGAACTCTGTAGCACCGCCTACATACCTCGCTCT
GCTAATCCTGTTACCAGTGGCTGCTGCCAGTGGCGATAAGTCGTGTCTTACCGGGTTGGACTCAAGACGA
TAGTTACCGGATAAGGCGCAGCGGTCGGGCTGAACGGGGGGTTCGTGCACACAGCCCAGCTTGGAGCGAA
CGACCTACACCGAACTGAGATACCTACAGCGTGAGCTATGAGAAAGCGCCACGCTTCCCGAAGGGAGAAA
GGCGGACAGGTATCCGGTAAGCGGCAGGGTCGGAACAGGAGAGCGCACGAGGGAGCTTCCAGGGGGAAAC
GCCTGGTATCTTTATAGTCCTGTCGGGTTTCGCCACCTCTGACTTGAGCGTCGATTTTTGTGATGCTCGT
CAGGGGGGCGGAGCCTATGGAAAAACGCCAGCAACGCGGCCTTTTTACGGTTCCTGGCCTTTTGCTGGCC
TTTTGCTCACATGTTCTTTCCTGCGTTATCCCCTGATTCTGTGGATAACCGTATTACCGCCTTTGAGTGA
GCTGATACCGCTCGCCGCAGCCGAACGACCGAGCGCAGCGAGTCAGTGAGCGAGGAAGCGGAAGAGCGCC
TGATGCGGTATTTTCTCCTTACGCATCTGTGCGGTATTTCACACCGCATATGGTGCACTCTCAGTACAAT
CTGCTCTGATGCCGCATAGTTAAGCCAGTATACACTCCGCTATCGCTACGTGACTGGGTCATGGCTGCGC
CCCGACACCCGCCAACACCCGCTGACGCGCCCTGACGGGCTTGTCTGCTCCCGGCATCCGCTTACAGACA
AGCTGTGACCGTCTCCGGGAGCTGCATGTGTCAGAGGTTTTCACCGTCATCACCGAAACGCGCGAGGCAG
CAGATCAATTCGCGCGCGAAGGCGAAGCGGCATGCATAATGTGCCTGTCAAATGGACGAAGCAGGGATTC
TGCAAACCCTATGCTACTCCGTCAAGCCGTCAATTGTCTGATTCGTTACCAATTATGACAACTTGACGGC
TACATCATTCACTTTTTCTTCACAACCGGCACGGAACTCGCTCGGGCTGGCCCCGGTGCATTTTTTAAAT
ACCCGCGAGAAATAGAGTTGATCGTCAAAACCAACATTGCGACCGACGGTGGCGATAGGCATCCGGGTGG
TGCTCAAAAGCAGCTTCGCCTGGCTGATACGTTGGTCCTCGCGCCAGCTTAAGACGCTAATCCCTAACTG
CTGGCGGAAAAAATGTGACAGACGCGACGGCGACAAGCAAACATGCTGTGCGACGCTGGCGATATCAAAA
TTGCTGTCTGCCAGGTGATCGCTGATGTACTGACAAGCCTCGCGTACCCGATTATCCATCGGTGGATGGA
GCGACTCGTTAATCGCTTCCATGCGCCGCAGTAACAATTGCTCAAGCAGATTTATCGCCAGCAGCTCCGA
ATAGCGCCCTTCCCCTTGCCCGGCGTTAATGATTTGCCCAAACAGGTCGCTGAAATGCGGCTGGTGCGCT
TCATCCGGGCGAAAGAACCCCGTATTGGCAAATATTGACGGCCAGTTAAGCCATTCATGCCAGTAGGCGC
GCGGACGAAAGTAAACCCACTGGTGATACCATTCGCGAGCCTCCGGATGACGACCGTAGTGATGAATCTC
TCCTGGCGGGAACAGCAAAATATCACCCGGTCGGCAAACAAATTCTCGTCCCTGATTTTTCACCACCCCC
TGACCGCGAATGGTGAGATTGAGAATATAACCTTTCATTCCCAGCGGTCGGTCGATAAAAAAATCGAGAT
AACCGTTGGCCTCAATCGGCGTTAAACCCGCCACCAGATGGGCATTAAACGAGTATCCCGGCAGCAGGGG
ATCATTTTGCGCTTCAGCCATACTTTTCATACTCCCGCCATTCAGAG
